>Addgene plasmid #113774 | pREST.1.0-gDNA | depositor full sequence | sequence record 214735 | Full Sequence
TAGAGCTAGAAATAGCAAGTTAAAATAAGGCTAGTCCGTTATCAACTTGAAAAAGTGGCACCGAGTCGGT
GCTTTTTTGTTTTAGAGCTAGAAATAGCAAGTTAAAATAAGGCTAGTCCGTTTTTAGCGCGTGCGCCAAT
TCTGCAGACAAATGGCTCTAGAGGTACCCGTTACATAACTTACGGTAAATGGCCCGCCTGGCTGACCGCC
CAACGACCCCCGCCCATTGACGTCAATAGTAACGCCAATAGGGACTTTCCATTGACGTCAATGGGTGGAG
TATTTACGGTAAACTGCCCACTTGGCAGTACATCAAGTGTATCATATGCCAAGTACGCCCCCTATTGACG
TCAATGACGGTAAATGGCCCGCCTGGCATTGTGCCCAGTACATGACCTTATGGGACTTTCCTACTTGGCA
GTACATCTACGTATTAGTCATCGCTATTACCATGGTCGAGGTGAGCCCCACGTTCTGCTTCACTCTCCCC
ATCTCCCCCCCCTCCCCACCCCCAATTTTGTATTTATTTATTTTTTAATTATTTTGTGCAGCGATGGGGG
CGGGGGGGGGGGGGGGGCGCGCGCCAGGCGGGGCGGGGCGGGGCGAGGGGCGGGGCGGGGCGAGGCGGAG
AGGTGCGGCGGCAGCCAATCAGAGCGGCGCGCTCCGAAAGTTTCCTTTTATGGCGAGGCGGCGGCGGCGG
CGGCCCTATAAAAAGCGAAGCGCGCGGCGGGCGGGAGTCGCTGCGACGCTGCCTTCGCCCCGTGCCCCGC
TCCGCCGCCGCCTCGCGCCGCCCGCCCCGGCTCTGACTGACCGCGTTACTCCCACAGGTGAGCGGGCGGG
ACGGCCCTTCTCCTCCGGGCTGTAATTAGCTGAGCAAGAGGTAAGGGTTTAAGGGATGGTTGGTTGGTGG
GGTATTAATGTTTAATTACCTGGAGCACCTGCCTGAAATCACTTTTTTTCAGGTTGGACCGGTGCCACCA
TGGACTATAAGGACCACGACGGAGACTACAAGGATCATGATATTGATTACAAAGACGATGACGATAAGAT
GGCCCCAAAGAAGAAGCGGAAGGTCGGTATCCACGGAGTCCCAGCAGCCGACAAGAAGTACAGCATCGGC
CTGGACATCGGCACCAACTCTGTGGGCTGGGCCGTGATCACCGACGAGTACAAGGTGCCCAGCAAGAAAT
TCAAGGTGCTGGGCAACACCGACCGGCACAGCATCAAGAAGAACCTGATCGGAGCCCTGCTGTTCGACAG
CGGCGAAACAGCCGAGGCCACCCGGCTGAAGAGAACCGCCAGAAGAAGATACACCAGACGGAAGAACCGG
ATCTGCTATCTGCAAGAGATCTTCAGCAACGAGATGGCCAAGGTGGACGACAGCTTCTTCCACAGACTGG
AAGAGTCCTTCCTGGTGGAAGAGGATAAGAAGCACGAGCGGCACCCCATCTTCGGCAACATCGTGGACGA
GGTGGCCTACCACGAGAAGTACCCCACCATCTACCACCTGAGAAAGAAACTGGTGGACAGCACCGACAAG
GCCGACCTGCGGCTGATCTATCTGGCCCTGGCCCACATGATCAAGTTCCGGGGCCACTTCCTGATCGAGG
GCGACCTGAACCCCGACAACAGCGACGTGGACAAGCTGTTCATCCAGCTGGTGCAGACCTACAACCAGCT
GTTCGAGGAAAACCCCATCAACGCCAGCGGCGTGGACGCCAAGGCCATCCTGTCTGCCAGACTGAGCAAG
AGCAGACGGCTGGAAAATCTGATCGCCCAGCTGCCCGGCGAGAAGAAGAATGGCCTGTTCGGAAACCTGA
TTGCCCTGAGCCTGGGCCTGACCCCCAACTTCAAGAGCAACTTCGACCTGGCCGAGGATGCCAAACTGCA
GCTGAGCAAGGACACCTACGACGACGACCTGGACAACCTGCTGGCCCAGATCGGCGACCAGTACGCCGAC
CTGTTTCTGGCCGCCAAGAACCTGTCCGACGCCATCCTGCTGAGCGACATCCTGAGAGTGAACACCGAGA
TCACCAAGGCCCCCCTGAGCGCCTCTATGATCAAGAGATACGACGAGCACCACCAGGACCTGACCCTGCT
GAAAGCTCTCGTGCGGCAGCAGCTGCCTGAGAAGTACAAAGAGATTTTCTTCGACCAGAGCAAGAACGGC
TACGCCGGCTACATTGACGGCGGAGCCAGCCAGGAAGAGTTCTACAAGTTCATCAAGCCCATCCTGGAAA
AGATGGACGGCACCGAGGAACTGCTCGTGAAGCTGAACAGAGAGGACCTGCTGCGGAAGCAGCGGACCTT
CGACAACGGCAGCATCCCCCACCAGATCCACCTGGGAGAGCTGCACGCCATTCTGCGGCGGCAGGAAGAT
TTTTACCCATTCCTGAAGGACAACCGGGAAAAGATCGAGAAGATCCTGACCTTCCGCATCCCCTACTACG
TGGGCCCTCTGGCCAGGGGAAACAGCAGATTCGCCTGGATGACCAGAAAGAGCGAGGAAACCATCACCCC
CTGGAACTTCGAGGAAGTGGTGGACAAGGGCGCTTCCGCCCAGAGCTTCATCGAGCGGATGACCAACTTC
GATAAGAACCTGCCCAACGAGAAGGTGCTGCCCAAGCACAGCCTGCTGTACGAGTACTTCACCGTGTATA
ACGAGCTGACCAAAGTGAAATACGTGACCGAGGGAATGAGAAAGCCCGCCTTCCTGAGCGGCGAGCAGAA
AAAGGCCATCGTGGACCTGCTGTTCAAGACCAACCGGAAAGTGACCGTGAAGCAGCTGAAAGAGGACTAC
TTCAAGAAAATCGAGTGCTTCGACTCCGTGGAAATCTCCGGCGTGGAAGATCGGTTCAACGCCTCCCTGG
GCACATACCACGATCTGCTGAAAATTATCAAGGACAAGGACTTCCTGGACAATGAGGAAAACGAGGACAT
TCTGGAAGATATCGTGCTGACCCTGACACTGTTTGAGGACAGAGAGATGATCGAGGAACGGCTGAAAACC
TATGCCCACCTGTTCGACGACAAAGTGATGAAGCAGCTGAAGCGGCGGAGATACACCGGCTGGGGCAGGC
TGAGCCGGAAGCTGATCAACGGCATCCGGGACAAGCAGTCCGGCAAGACAATCCTGGATTTCCTGAAGTC
CGACGGCTTCGCCAACAGAAACTTCATGCAGCTGATCCACGACGACAGCCTGACCTTTAAAGAGGACATC
CAGAAAGCCCAGGTGTCCGGCCAGGGCGATAGCCTGCACGAGCACATTGCCAATCTGGCCGGCAGCCCCG
CCATTAAGAAGGGCATCCTGCAGACAGTGAAGGTGGTGGACGAGCTCGTGAAAGTGATGGGCCGGCACAA
GCCCGAGAACATCGTGATCGAAATGGCCAGAGAGAACCAGACCACCCAGAAGGGACAGAAGAACAGCCGC
GAGAGAATGAAGCGGATCGAAGAGGGCATCAAAGAGCTGGGCAGCCAGATCCTGAAAGAACACCCCGTGG
AAAACACCCAGCTGCAGAACGAGAAGCTGTACCTGTACTACCTGCAGAATGGGCGGGATATGTACGTGGA
CCAGGAACTGGACATCAACCGGCTGTCCGACTACGATGTGGACCATATCGTGCCTCAGAGCTTTCTGAAG
GACGACTCCATCGACAACAAGGTGCTGACCAGAAGCGACAAGAACCGGGGCAAGAGCGACAACGTGCCCT
CCGAAGAGGTCGTGAAGAAGATGAAGAACTACTGGCGGCAGCTGCTGAACGCCAAGCTGATTACCCAGAG
AAAGTTCGACAATCTGACCAAGGCCGAGAGAGGCGGCCTGAGCGAACTGGATAAGGCCGGCTTCATCAAG
AGACAGCTGGTGGAAACCCGGCAGATCACAAAGCACGTGGCACAGATCCTGGACTCCCGGATGAACACTA
AGTACGACGAGAATGACAAGCTGATCCGGGAAGTGAAAGTGATCACCCTGAAGTCCAAGCTGGTGTCCGA
TTTCCGGAAGGATTTCCAGTTTTACAAAGTGCGCGAGATCAACAACTACCACCACGCCCACGACGCCTAC
CTGAACGCCGTCGTGGGAACCGCCCTGATCAAAAAGTACCCTAAGCTGGAAAGCGAGTTCGTGTACGGCG
ACTACAAGGTGTACGACGTGCGGAAGATGATCGCCAAGAGCGAGCAGGAAATCGGCAAGGCTACCGCCAA
GTACTTCTTCTACAGCAACATCATGAACTTTTTCAAGACCGAGATTACCCTGGCCAACGGCGAGATCCGG
AAGCGGCCTCTGATCGAGACAAACGGCGAAACCGGGGAGATCGTGTGGGATAAGGGCCGGGATTTTGCCA
CCGTGCGGAAAGTGCTGAGCATGCCCCAAGTGAATATCGTGAAAAAGACCGAGGTGCAGACAGGCGGCTT
CAGCAAAGAGTCTATCCTGCCCAAGAGGAACAGCGATAAGCTGATCGCCAGAAAGAAGGACTGGGACCCT
AAGAAGTACGGCGGCTTCGACAGCCCCACCGTGGCCTATTCTGTGCTGGTGGTGGCCAAAGTGGAAAAGG
GCAAGTCCAAGAAACTGAAGAGTGTGAAAGAGCTGCTGGGGATCACCATCATGGAAAGAAGCAGCTTCGA
GAAGAATCCCATCGACTTTCTGGAAGCCAAGGGCTACAAAGAAGTGAAAAAGGACCTGATCATCAAGCTG
CCTAAGTACTCCCTGTTCGAGCTGGAAAACGGCCGGAAGAGAATGCTGGCCTCTGCCGGCGAACTGCAGA
AGGGAAACGAACTGGCCCTGCCCTCCAAATATGTGAACTTCCTGTACCTGGCCAGCCACTATGAGAAGCT
GAAGGGCTCCCCCGAGGATAATGAGCAGAAACAGCTGTTTGTGGAACAGCACAAGCACTACCTGGACGAG
ATCATCGAGCAGATCAGCGAGTTCTCCAAGAGAGTGATCCTGGCCGACGCTAATCTGGACAAAGTGCTGT
CCGCCTACAACAAGCACCGGGATAAGCCCATCAGAGAGCAGGCCGAGAATATCATCCACCTGTTTACCCT
GACCAATCTGGGAGCCCCTGCCGCCTTCAAGTACTTTGACACCACCATCGACCGGAAGAGGTACACCAGC
ACCAAAGAGGTGCTGGACGCCACCCTGATCCACCAGAGCATCACCGGCCTGTACGAGACACGGATCGACC
TGTCTCAGCTGGGAGGCGACAAAAGGCCGGCGGCCACGAAAAAGGCCGGCCAGGCAAAAAAGAAAAAGTA
AGAATTCCTAGAGCTCGCTGATCAGCCTCGACTGTGCCTTCTAGTTGCCAGCCATCTGTTGTTTGCCCCT
CCCCCGTGCCTTCCTTGACCCTGGAAGGTGCCACTCCCACTGTCCTTTCCTAATAAAATGAGGAAATTGC
ATCGCATTGTCTGAGTAGGTGTCATTCTATTCTGGGGGGTGGGGTGGGGCAGGACAGCAAGGGGGAGGAT
TGGGAAGAGAATAGCAGGCATGCTGGGGAGCGGCCGCAGGAACCCCTAGTGATGGAGTTGGCCACTCCCT
CTCTGCGCGCTCGCTCGCTCACTGAGGCCGGGCGACCAAAGGTCGCCCGACGCCCGGGCTTTGCCCGGGC
GGCCTCAGTGAGCGAGCGAGCGCGCAGCTGCCTGCAGGGGCGCCTGATGCGGTATTTTCTCCTTACGCAT
CTGTGCGGTATTTCACACCGCATA
[142 nt withheld, positions 5695-5836]
C
[141 nt withheld, positions 5838-5978]
CCTTTGACGTTGGAGTCCACGTTCTTT
[37 nt withheld, positions 6006-6042]
ACCCTATCTCGGGCTATTCTTTTGATTTATAAGGGATTTTGCCGATTTCGGCCTATTGGTTAAAAAATGA
GCTGATTTAACAAAAATTTAACGCGAATTTTAACAAAATATTAACGTTTACAATTTTATGGTGCACTCTC
AGTACAATCTGCTCTGATGCCGCATAGTTAAGCCAGCCCCGACACCCGCCAACACCCGCTGACGCGCCCT
GACGGGCTTGTCTGCTCCCGGCATCCGCTTACAGACAAGCTGTGACCGTCTCCGGGAGCTGCATGTGTCA
GAGGTTTTCACCGTCATCACCGAAACGCGCGAGACGAAAGGGCCTCGTGATACGCCTATTTTTATAGGTT
AATGTCATGATAATAATGGTTTCTTAGACGTCAGGTGGCACTTTTCGGGGAAATGTGCGCGGAACCCCTA
TTTGTTTATTTTTCTAAATACATTCAAATATGTATCCGCTCATGAGACAATAACCCTGATAAATGCTTCA
ATAATATTGAAAAAGGAAGAGTATGAGTATTCAACATTTCCGTGTCGCCCTTATTCCCTTTTTTGCGGCA
TTTTGCCTTCCTGTTTTTGCTCACCCAGAAACGCTGGTGAAAGTAAAAGATGCTGAAGATCAGTTGGGTG
CACGAGTGGGTTACATCGAACTGGATCTCAACAGCGGTAAGATCCTTGAGAGTTTTCGCCCCGAAGAACG
TTTTCCAATGATGAGCACTTTTAAAGTTCTGCTATGTGGCGCGGTATTATCCCGTATTGACGCCGGGCAA
GAGCAACTCGGTCGCCGCATACACTATTCTCAGAATGACTTGGTTGAGTACTCACCAGTCACAGAAAAGC
ATCTTACGGATGGCATGACAGTAAGAGAATTATGCAGTGCTGCCATAACCATGAGTGATAACACTGCGGC
CAACTTACTTCTGACAACGATCGGAGGACCGAAGGAGCTAACCGCTTTTTTGCACAACATGGGGGATCAT
GTAACTCGCCTTGATCGTTGGGAACCGGAGCTGAATGAAGCCATACCAAACGACGAGCGTGACACCACGA
TGCCTGTAGCAATGGCAACAACGTTGCGCAAACTATTAACTGGCGAACTACTTACTCTAGCTTCCCGGCA
ACAATTAATAGACTGGATGGAGGCGGATAAAGTTGCAGGACCACTTCTGCGCTCGGCCCTTCCGGCTGGC
TGGTTTATTGCTGATAAATCTGGAGCCGGTGAGCGTGGAAGCCGCGGTATCATTGCAGCACTGGGGCCAG
ATGGTAAGCCCTCCCGTATCGTAGTTATCTACACGACGGGGAGTCAGGCAACTATGGATGAACGAAATAG
ACAGATCGCTGAGATAGGTGCCTCACTGATTAAGCATTGGTAACTGTCAGACCAAGTTTACTCATATATA
CTTTAGATTGATTTAAAACTTCATTTTTAATTTAAAAGGATCTAGGTGAAGATCCTTTTTGATAATCTCA
TGACCAAAATCCCTTAACGTGAGTTTTCGTTCCACTGAGCGTCAGACCCCGTAGAAAAGATCAAAGGATC
TTCTTGAGATCCTTTTTTTCTGCGCGTAATCTGCTGCTTGCAAACAAAAAAACCACCGCTACCAGCGGTG
GTTTGTTTGCCGGATCAAGAGCTACCAACTCTTTTTCCGAAGGTAACTGGCTTCAGCAGAGCGCAGATAC
CAAATACTGTCCTTCTAGTGTAGCCGTAGTTAGGCCACCACTTCAAGAACTCTGTAGCACCGCCTACATA
CCTCGCTCTGCTAATCCTGTTACCAGTGGCTGCTGCCAGTGGCGATAAGTCGTGTCTTACCGGGTTGGAC
TCAAGACGATAGTTACCGGATAAGGCGCAGCGGTCGGGCTGAACGGGGGGTTCGTGCACACAGCCCAGCT
TGGAGCGAACGACCTACACCGAACTGAGATACCTACAGCGTGAGCTATGAGAAAGCGCCACGCTTCCCGA
AGGGAGAAAGGCGGACAGGTATCCGGTAAGCGGCAGGGTCGGAACAGGAGAGCGCACGAGGGAGCTTCCA
GGGGGAAACGCCTGGTATCTTTATAGTCCTGTCGGGTTTCGCCACCTCTGACTTGAGCGTCGATTTTTGT
GATGCTCGTCAGGGGGGCGGAGCCTATGGAAAAACGCCAGCAACGCGGCCTTTTTACGGTTCCTGGCCTT
TTGCTGGCCTTTTGCTCACATGTGAGGGCCTATTTCCCATGATTCCTTCATATTTGCATATACGATACAA
GGCTGTTAGAGAGATAATTGGAATTAATTTGACTGTAAACACAAAGATATTAGTACAAAATACGTGACGT
AGAAAGTAATAATTTCTTGGGTAGTTTGCAGTTTTAAAATTATGTTTTAAAATGGACTATCATATGCTTA
CCGTAACTTGAAAGTATTTCGATTTCTTGGCTTTATATATCTTGTGGAAAGGACGAAACACCGAGTAATG
AAACTTTGAACAGTTT
Features (pLannotate 1.2.2; 18 found; start..end, strand, type, name):
     79..122     +  misc_RNA       gRNA scaffold (fragment): guide RNA scaffold for the Streptococcus pyogenes CRISPR/Cas9 system
    169..454     +  enhancer       CMV enhancer: human cytomegalovirus immediate early enhancer; contains an 18-bp deletion relative to the standard CMV enhancer
    456..733     +  promoter       chicken β-actin promoter: No description available
    734..962     +  intron         hybrid intron: hybrid between chicken β-actin (CBA) and minute virus of mice (MMV) introns (Gray et al., 2011)
   1100..2701    +  CDS            Cas9(N): N-terminal portion of Streptococcus pyogenes Cas9 (Zetsche et al., 2015)
   2702..5200    +  CDS            Cas9(C): C-terminal portion of Streptococcus pyogenes Cas9 (Zetsche et al., 2015)
   5201..5248    +  CDS            nucleoplasmin NLS: bipartite nuclear localization signal from nucleoplasmin
   5282..5393    +  polyA_signal   bGH poly(A) signal: bovine growth hormone polyadenylation signal
   5498..5638    +  repeat_region  AAV2 ITR: inverted terminal repeat of adeno-associated virus serotype 2 inverted
   5643..5694    -  misc_feature   bom (fragment): basis of mobility region from pBR322
   5713..6093    +  rep_origin     M13 ori (sequence partly withheld): M13 bacteriophage origin of replication; arrow indicates direction of (+) strand synthesis
   6169..6218    -  misc_feature   bom (fragment): basis of mobility region from pBR322
   6320..6355    -  CDS            rop (fragment): Rop protein, which maintains plasmids at low copy number; rop
   6450..6554    +  promoter       AmpR promoter: bla
   6555..7415    +  CDS            AmpR: β-lactamase; bla; confers resistance to ampicillin, carbenicillin, and related antibiotics
   7586..8174    +  rep_origin     ori: high-copy-number ColE1/pMB1/pBR322/pUC origin of replication
   8236..8476    +  promoter       U6 promoter: RNA polymerase III promoter for human U6 snRNA
   8505..72      +  misc_RNA       gRNA scaffold (across the origin): guide RNA scaffold for the Streptococcus pyogenes CRISPR/Cas9 system
