[The description below was written by a language model from this plasmid's Addgene catalogue record and pLannotate feature annotations shown in this document.]
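Description:
pREST.1.0-gDNA is an 8.5 kb all-in-one CRISPR/Cas9 plasmid built on the pX330 backbone for transient expression in mammalian cells. It carries a single guide RNA directed against the human transcription factor gene REST (also known as NRSF). The 20-nucleotide spacer was inserted between the backbone's two BbsI sites, which were destroyed in the process. The PAM listed with the target in the catalogue entry belongs to the genomic site and is not present in the plasmid. In bacteria the plasmid replicates from a high-copy ColE1/pUC-type origin and is selected with ampicillin through the β-lactamase gene. The annotation also finds an M13/f1-type phage origin, a single AAV2 ITR and small fragments of bom and rop, all of which are backbone remnants rather than functional parts of the payload.

Two expression units act together. A human U6 RNA polymerase III promoter drives the guide, which is fused to the Streptococcus pyogenes gRNA scaffold; the scaffold annotation spans the numbering origin of the circular sequence. Separately, a hybrid promoter made of the CMV enhancer, the chicken β-actin promoter and a hybrid intron drives S. pyogenes Cas9. The annotation tool splits Cas9 into contiguous N- and C-terminal segments, but together they form one continuous coding sequence. This is followed by a C-terminal nucleoplasmin nuclear localisation signal and a bovine growth hormone polyadenylation signal. No mammalian selection marker or reporter is annotated.

After transfection, the Cas9–guide complex is expected to cut the REST locus. The depositor notes that the plasmid should be used with a companion construct, pREST-donor, which implies homology-directed editing or knock-in at REST rather than simple disruption. The record does not describe the donor's contents or the intended modification.
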