Addgene plasmid #113774: pREST.1.0-gDNA
Purpose: CRISPR plasmid for expression of Cas9 and gRNA targeting human transcription factor REST
Depositing lab: Kevin White. Depositing organization: University of Chicago.
Backbone
  Vector backbone: pX330
  Backbone manufacturer: Zhang lab (Addgene plasmid ID: 42230)
  Vector type: Mammalian Expression, CRISPR
Growth in bacteria
  Bacterial resistance: Ampicillin, 100 μg/mL
  Growth temperature: 37°C
  Growth strain: DH5alpha
  Copy number: High Copy
Gene/Insert
  Gene/Insert name: REST
  gRNA/shRNA sequence: GAGTAATGAAACTTTGAACA AGG
  Species: H. sapiens (human)
  Entrez Gene: REST (a.k.a. DFNA27, GINGF5, HGF5, NRSF, WT6, XBR)
  Cloning method: Restriction Enzyme; 5′ cloning site BbsI (destroyed during cloning); 3′ cloning site BbsI (destroyed during cloning)
  Sequencing primers: 5′ hU6-F (5'-GAGGGCCTATTTCCCATGATT-3')
Terms and licenses: Academic/Nonprofit Terms; Industry Terms: Not Available to Industry
Depositor comments: gRNA sequence listed includes 20 nucleotide target sequence, followed by the uncloned PAM sequence. The PAM sequence is not present in the plasmid. Use with plasmid pREST-donor
How to cite: pREST.1.0-gDNA was a gift from Kevin White (Addgene plasmid # 113774 ; http://n2t.net/addgene:113774 ; RRID:Addgene_113774)
